Addgene plasmid #167240: pJBL7071
Purpose: sfGFP reporter output for cell-free expression
Depositing lab: Julius Lucks. Depositing organization: Northwestern University.
Backbone
  Vector backbone: pJL1
  Vector type: Synthetic Biology
Growth in bacteria
  Bacterial resistance: Kanamycin, 50 μg/mL
  Growth temperature: 37°C
  Growth strain: DH5alpha
  Copy number: High Copy
Gene/Insert
  Gene/Insert name: pT7-sfGFP
  Species: Other
  Cloning method: Gibson Cloning
Terms and licenses: Academic/Nonprofit Terms; Industry Terms: Not Available to Industry
How to cite: pJBL7071 was a gift from Julius Lucks (Addgene plasmid # 167240 ; http://n2t.net/addgene:167240 ; RRID:Addgene_167240)
