[The description below was written by a language model from this plasmid's Addgene catalogue record and pLannotate feature annotations shown in this document.]
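Description:
pJBL7071 is a compact synthetic-biology plasmid of about 2.5 kb, built on the pJL1 backbone and designed as a fluorescent reporter template for cell-free gene expression reactions. It is propagated in E. coli from a high-copy ColE1/pUC-type origin of replication and selected with kanamycin through an aminoglycoside phosphotransferase (KanR) gene, which lies on the opposite strand to the reporter cassette. The insert was assembled by Gibson cloning.

The payload is a single, minimal expression unit. A bacteriophage T7 promoter drives transcription, followed by the efficient ribosome binding site from T7 gene 10, the coding sequence for superfolder GFP, and a T7 terminator. Superfolder GFP is a rapidly maturing, robustly folding green fluorescent protein derived from Aequorea victoria, which makes it well suited to real-time fluorescence readouts. Because the promoter is recognised only by T7 RNA polymerase, expression depends on that polymerase being supplied in the reaction or extract. The automated annotation also flags a short fragment between the sfGFP coding sequence and the terminator as resembling a T7 gene 10B-derived solubility tag. The catalogue entry does not mention any tag, and this match may simply reflect T7-derived sequence upstream of the terminator rather than a functional fusion.

According to the record, the construct serves as an sfGFP reporter output for cell-free expression, giving a constitutive T7-driven fluorescent signal. No operator, riboswitch or other regulatory element is annotated between the promoter and the coding sequence.
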