Features (pLannotate 1.2.2; 7 found; start..end, strand, type, name):
     17..605     +  rep_origin     ori: high-copy-number ColE1/pMB1/pBR322/pUC origin of replication
    633..651     +  promoter       T7 promoter: promoter for bacteriophage T7 RNA polymerase
    684..704     +  RBS            RBS: efficient ribosome binding site from bacteriophage T7 gene 10 (Olins and Rangwala, 1989)
    714..1427    +  CDS            Superfolder GFP: Superfolder GFP is a basic (constitutively fluorescent) green fluorescent protein published in 2005, derived from Aequorea victoria. It is reported to be a very rapidly-maturing weak dimer.
   1439..1488    +  CDS            SET1 (fragment): solubility-enhancement tag derived from T7 phage gene 10B
   1496..1543    +  terminator     T7 terminator: transcription terminator for bacteriophage T7 RNA polymerase
   1561..2376    -  CDS            KanR: aminoglycoside phosphotransferase; aph(3')-Ia; confers resistance to kanamycin in bacteria or G418 (Geneticin®) in eukaryotes
>Addgene plasmid #167240 | pJBL7071 | addgene full sequence | sequence record 331134 | Addgene NGS Result
AGATCAAAGGATCTTCTTGAGATCCTTTTTTTCTGCGCGTAATCTGCTGCTTGCAAACAAAAAAACCACC
GCTACCAGCGGTGGTTTGTTTGCCGGATCAAGAGCTACCAACTCTTTTTCCGAAGGTAACTGGCTTCAGC
AGAGCGCAGATACCAAATACTGTTCTTCTAGTGTAGCCGTAGTTAGGCCACCACTTCAAGAACTCTGTAG
CACCGCCTACATACCTCGCTCTGCTAATCCTGTTACCAGTGGCTGCTGCCAGTGGCGATAAGTCGTGTCT
TACCGGGTTGGACTCAAGACGATAGTTACCGGATAAGGCGCAGCGGTCGGGCTGAACGGGGGGTTCGTGC
ACACAGCCCAGCTTGGAGCGAACGACCTACACCGAACTGAGATACCTACAGCGTGAGCTATGAGAAAGCG
CCACGCTTCCCGAAGGGAGAAAGGCGGACAGGTATCCGGTAAGCGGCAGGGTCGGAACAGGAGAGCGCAC
GAGGGAGCTTCCAGGGGGAAACGCCTGGTATCTTTATAGTCCTGTCGGGTTTCGCCACCTCTGACTTGAG
CGTCGATTTTTGTGATGCTCGTCAGGGGGGCGGAGCCTATGGAAAAACGCCAGCAACGCGATCCCGCGAA
ATTAATACGACTCACTATAGGGAGACCACAACGGTTTCCCTCTAGAAATAATTTTGTTTAACTTTAAGAA
GGAGGAAGGATCTATGAGCAAAGGAGAAGAACTTTTCACTGGAGTTGTCCCAATTCTTGTTGAATTAGAT
GGTGATGTTAATGGGCACAAATTTTCTGTCCGTGGAGAGGGTGAAGGTGATGCTACAAACGGAAAACTCA
CCCTTAAATTTATTTGCACTACTGGAAAACTACCTGTTCCGTGGCCAACACTTGTCACTACTCTGACCTA
TGGTGTTCAATGCTTTTCCCGTTATCCGGATCACATGAAACGGCATGACTTTTTCAAGAGTGCCATGCCC
GAAGGTTATGTACAGGAACGCACTATATCTTTCAAAGATGACGGGACCTACAAGACGCGTGCTGAAGTCA
AGTTTGAAGGTGATACCCTTGTTAATCGTATCGAGTTAAAGGGTATTGATTTTAAAGAAGATGGAAACAT
TCTTGGACACAAACTCGAGTACAACTTTAACTCACACAATGTATACATCACGGCAGACAAACAAAAGAAT
GGAATCAAAGCTAACTTCAAAATTCGCCACAACGTTGAAGATGGTTCCGTTCAACTAGCAGACCATTATC
AACAAAATACTCCAATTGGCGATGGCCCTGTCCTTTTACCAGACAACCATTACCTGTCGACACAATCTGT
CCTTTCGAAAGATCCCAACGAAAAGCGTGACCACATGGTCCTTCTTGAGTTTGTAACTGCTGCTGGGATT
ACACATGGCATGGATGAGCTCTACAAATAAGTCGACCGGCTGCTAACAAAGCCCGAAAGGAAGCTGAGTT
GGCTGCTGCCACCGCTGAGCAATAACTAGCATAACCCCTTGGGGCCTCTAAACGGGTCTTGAGGGGTTTT
TTGCTGAAAGCCAATTCTGATTAGAAAAACTCATCGAGCATCAAATGAAACTGCAATTTATTCATATCAG
GATTATCAATACCATATTTTTGAAAAAGCCGTTTCTGTAATGAAGGAGAAAACTCACCGAGGCAGTTCCA
TAGGATGGCAAGATCCTGGTATCGGTCTGCGATTCCGACTCGTCCAACATCAATACAACCTATTAATTTC
CCCTCGTCAAAAATAAGGTTATCAAGTGAGAAATCACCATGAGTGACGACTGAATCCGGTGAGAATGGCA
AAAGCTTATGCATTTCTTTCCAGACTTGTTCAACAGGCCAGCCATTACGCTCGTCATCAAAATCACTCGC
ATCAACCAAACCGTTATTCATTCGTGATTGCGCCTGAGCGAGACGAAATACGCGATCGCTGTTAAAAGGA
CAATTACAAACAGGAATCGAATGCAACCGGCGCAGGAACACTGCCAGCGCATCAACAATATTTTCACCTG
AATCAGGATATTCTTCTAATACCTGGAATGCTGTTTTCCCGGGGATCGCAGTGGTGAGTAACCATGCATC
ATCAGGAGTACGGATAAAATGCTTGATGGTCGGAAGAGGCATAAATTCCGTCAGCCAGTTTAGTCTGACC
ATCTCATCTGTAACATCATTGGCAACGCTACCTTTGCCATGTTTCAGAAACAACTCTGGCGCATCGGGCT
TCCCATACAATCGATAGATTGTCGCACCTGATTGCCCGACATTATCGCGAGCCCATTTATACCCATATAA
ATCAGCATCCATGTTGGAATTTAATCGCGGCTTCGAGCAAGACGTTTCCCGTTGAATATGGCTCATAACA
CCCCTTGTATTACTGTTTATGTAAGCAGACAGTTTTATTGTTCATGATGATATATTTTTATCTTGTGCAA
TGTAACATCAGAGATTTTGAGACACAACGTG
